Addgene plasmid #127387: UAS-u(XXL)Cas9
Purpose: Expresses Cas9 at very low level
Depositing lab: Michael Boutros. Depositing organization: Deutsches Krebsforschungszentrum (DKFZ). Publication: A large-scale resource for tissue-specific CRISPR mutagenesis in Drosophila. Port F, Strein C, Stricker M, Rauscher B, Heigwer F, Zhou J, Beyersdorffer C, Frei J, Hess A, Kern K, Lange L, Langner N, Malamud R, Pavlovic B, Radecke K, Schmitt L, Voos L, Valentini E, Boutros M. Elife. 2020 Feb 13;9. pii: 53865. doi: 10.7554/eLife.53865. PubMed 32053108.
Backbone
  Vector backbone: pUASTattB
  Backbone manufacturer: Johannes Bischof and Konrad Basler
  Total vector size (bp): 12900
  Vector type: Insect Expression, CRISPR
Growth in bacteria
  Bacterial resistance: Ampicillin, 100 μg/mL
  Growth temperature: 37°C
  Growth strain: DH5alpha
  Copy number: Unknown
Gene/Insert
  Gene/Insert name: uORF(XXL)-Cas9
Terms and licenses: Academic/Nonprofit Terms; Industry Terms: Not Available to Industry
How to cite: UAS-u(XXL)Cas9 was a gift from Michael Boutros (Addgene plasmid # 127387 ; http://n2t.net/addgene:127387 ; RRID:Addgene_127387)
