[The description below was written by a language model from this plasmid's Addgene catalogue record and pLannotate feature annotations shown in this document.]
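Description:
UAS-u(XXL)Cas9 is a Drosophila transgenesis and expression plasmid built on the pUASTattB backbone, designed to express Cas9 at a very low level under Gal4 control. In bacteria it is maintained through a high-copy ColE1/pUC-type origin and selected with ampicillin (AmpR under its own promoter); an f1 origin and remnants of a lacZα/lac promoter cloning region flanked by T7 and T3 promoters are also present. For fly work, the plasmid carries a φC31 attB site for integrase-mediated insertion into a genomic attP landing site and a mini-white gene as a visible eye-colour marker for identifying transformants. A single loxP site lies next to mini-white.

The expression cassette consists of five tandem Gal4-binding UAS elements and the Drosophila hsp70 minimal promoter, followed by an mEGFP coding sequence and, just a few bases downstream, the Streptococcus pyogenes Cas9 coding sequence. It ends with the SV40 small t intron and poly(A) signal typical of pUAST vectors. The insert name, uORF(XXL)-Cas9, indicates that the upstream reading frame, apparently the mEGFP sequence, acts as a long upstream ORF. Ribosomes mostly translate this first frame and only rarely reach the Cas9 start codon, so Cas9 output is strongly reduced while tissue specificity still comes from the Gal4 driver. The record does not describe nuclear localization signals on Cas9 itself; the annotated SV40 NLS lies within the 3′ SV40 fragment.

The associated work concerns tissue-specific CRISPR mutagenesis in Drosophila, where tuned, low Cas9 levels are combined with Gal4 drivers and guide RNA transgenes. The two sequence records (about 13.3 kb) have the same feature layout and are slightly longer than the catalogued 12.9 kb.
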