Features (pLannotate 1.2.2; 25 found; start..end, strand, type, name):
     30..458     -  rep_origin     f1 ori (sequence partly withheld): f1 bacteriophage origin of replication; arrow indicates direction of (+) strand synthesis
    463..620     -  CDS            lacZα (fragment): LacZα fragment of β-galactosidase; lacZ fragment
    623..641     +  promoter       T7 promoter: promoter for bacteriophage T7 RNA polymerase
    666..4802    +  gene           mini-white: white; This modified version of the white gene lacks part of the first intron.
   4809..4842    -  protein_bind   loxP: Cre-mediated recombination occurs in the 8-bp core sequence (GCATACAT). Cre recombinase
   4855..4876    -  misc_feature   MCS (fragment): pUC18/19 multiple cloning site
   4875..4969    +  protein_bind   5X UAS: five tandem copies of the "ScaI site" 17-mer CGGAGTACTGTCCTCCG, an upstream activating sequence (UAS) that efficiently binds yeast Gal4 (Webster et al., 1988; Pfeiffer et al., 2010) GAL4
   4988..5226    +  promoter       hsp70 promoter: Drosophila melanogaster hsp70Bb promoter
   5250..5969    +  CDS            mEGFP: enhanced GFP with monomerizing A206K mutation (Zacharias et al., 2002) mammalian codon-optimized
   5974..10077   +  CDS            cas9: CAS9_STRP1 - Also known as csn1 From Streptococcus pyogenes serotype M1.
  10121..10195   +  CDS            small t antigen (fragment): SV40 (simian virus 40) small t antigen
  10197..10262   +  intron         small t intron: SV40 (simian virus 40) small t antigen intron
  10392..10412   +  CDS            SV40 NLS: nuclear localization signal of SV40 (simian virus 40) large T antigen
  10419..10553   +  CDS            LT_POVHA (fragment): Protein inferred from homology: Swiss-Prot protein existence level 3. Isoform large T antigen is a key early protein essential for both driving viral replication and inducing cellular transformation. Plays a role in viral genome replication by driving entry of quiescent cells into the cell cycle and by autoregulating the synthesis of viral early mRNA. Displays highly oncogenic activities by corrupting the host cellular checkpoint mechanisms that guard cell division and the transcription, replication, and repair of DNA. Participates in the modulation of cellular gene expression preceeding viral
  10578..10661   +  CDS            large T antigen (fragment): large T antigen from SV40 (simian virus 40)
  10684..10805   +  polyA_signal   SV40 poly(A) signal: SV40 polyadenylation signal
  10865..10934   +  protein_bind   attB: attB site for the φC31 integrase (Groth et al., 2000) phage φC31 integrase
  11153..11171   -  promoter       T3 promoter: promoter for bacteriophage T3 RNA polymerase
  11214..11236   -  protein_bind   lac operator (fragment): The lac repressor binds to the lac operator to inhibit transcription in E. coli. This inhibition can be relieved by adding lactose or isopropyl-β-D-thiogalactopyranoside (IPTG). lac repressor encoded by lacI
  11240..11270   -  promoter       lac promoter: promoter for the E. coli lac operon
  11285..11306   -  protein_bind   CAP binding site: CAP binding activates transcription in the presence of cAMP. E. coli catabolite activator protein
  11319..11411   -  CDS            lacI (fragment): lac repressor; lacI; The lac repressor binds to the lac operator to inhibit transcription in E. coli. This inhibition can be relieved by adding lactose or isopropyl-β-D-thiogalactopyranoside (IPTG).
  11594..12182   -  rep_origin     ori: high-copy-number ColE1/pMB1/pBR322/pUC origin of replication
  12353..13213   -  CDS            AmpR: β-lactamase; bla; confers resistance to ampicillin, carbenicillin, and related antibiotics
  13214..13318   -  promoter       AmpR promoter: bla
>Addgene plasmid #127387 | UAS-u(XXL)Cas9 | depositor full sequence | sequence record 272855 | UAS-u(XXL)Cas9 sequence 13341 bps
CTAAATTGTAAGCGTTAATATTTTGTTAAAATTCGCGTTAAATTTTTGTTAAATCAGCTCATTTTTTAAC
CAATAGGCCGAAATCGGCAAAATCCCTTATAAATCAAAAGAATAGACCGAGATAGGGT
[37 nt withheld, positions 129-165]
AAAGAACGTGGACTCCAACGTCAAAGG
[49 nt withheld, positions 193-241]
T
[91 nt withheld, positions 243-333]
G
[124 nt withheld, positions 335-458]
CCCATTCGCCATTCAGGCTGCGCAACTGTTGGGAAGGGCGATCGGTGCGGGCCTCTTCGCTATTACGCCA
GCTGGCGAAAGGGGGATGTGCTGCAAGGCGATTAAGTTGGGTAACGCCAGGGTTTTCCCAGTCACGACGT
TGTAAAACGACGGCCAGTGAATTGTAATACGACTCACTATAGGGCGAATTGGGTACGTACCGGGCCCCTA
GTATGTATGTAAGTTAATAAAACCCATTTTTGCGGAAAGTAGATAAAAAAAACATTTTTTTTTTTTACTG
CACTGGATATCATTGAACTTATCTGATCAGTTTTAAATTTACTTCGATCCAAGGGTATTTGATGTACCAG
GTTCTTTCGATTACCTCTCACTCAAAATGACATTCCACTCAAAGTCAGCGCTGTTTGCCTCCTTCTCTGT
CCACAGAAATATCGCCGTCTCTTTCGCCGCTGCGTCCGCTATCTCTTTCGCCACCGTTTGTAGCGTTACG
TAGCGTCAATGTCCGCCTTCAGTTGCATTTTGTCAGCGGTTTCGTGACGAAGCTCCAAGCGGTTTACGCC
ATCAATTAAACACAAAGTGCTGTGCCAAAACTCCTCTCGCTTCTTATTTTTGTTTGTTTTTTGAGTGATT
GGGGTGGTGATTGGTTTTGGGTGGGTAAGCAGGGGAAAGTGTGAAAAATCCCGGCAATGGGCCAAGAGGA
TCAGGAGCTATTAATTCGCGGAGGCAGCAAACACCCATCTGCCGAGCATCTGAACAATGTGAGTAGTACA
TGTGCATACATCTTAAGTTCACTTGATCTATAGGAACTGCGATTGCAACATCAAATTGTCTGCGGCGTGA
GAACTGCGACCCACAAAAATCCCAAACCGCAATTGCACAAACAAATAGTGACACGAAACAGATTATTCTG
GTAGCTGTTCTCGCTATATAAGACAATTTTTGAGATCATATCATGATCAAGACATCTAAAGGCATTCATT
TTCGACTATATTCTTTTTTACAAAAAATATAACAACCAGATATTTTAAGCTGATCCTAGATGCACAAAAA
ATAAATAAAAGTATAAACCTACTTCGTAGGATACTTCGGGGTACTTTTTGTTCGGGGTTAGATGAGCATA
ACGCTTGTAGTTGATATTTGAGATCCCCTATCATTGCAGGGTGACAGCGGAGCGGCTTCGCAGAGCTGCA
TTAACCAGGGCTTCGGGCAGGCCAAAAACTACGGCACGCTCCGGCCACCCAGTCCGCCGGAGGACTCCGG
TTCAGGGAGCGGCCAACTAGCCGAGAACCTCACCTATGCCTGGCACAATATGGACATCTTTGGGGCGGTC
AATCAGCCGGGCTCCGGATGGCGGCAGCTGGTCAACCGGACACGCGGACTATTCTGCAACGAGCGACACA
TACCGGCGCCCAGGAAACATTTGCTCAAGAACGGTGAGTTTCTATTCGCAGTCGGCTGATCTGTGTGAAA
TCTTAATAAAGGGTCCAATTACCAATTTGAAACTCAGTTTGCGGCGTGGCCTATCCGGGCGAACTTTTGG
CCGTGATGGGCAGTTCCGGTGCCGGAAAGACGACCCTGCTGAATGCCCTTGCCTTTCGATCGCCGCAGGG
CATCCAAGTATCGCCATCCGGGATGCGACTGCTCAATGGCCAACCTGTGGACGCCAAGGAGATGCAGGCC
AGGTGCGCCTATGTCCAGCAGGATGACCTCTTTATCGGCTCCCTAACGGCCAGGGAACACCTGATTTTCC
AGGCCATGGTGCGGATGCCACGACATCTGACCTATCGGCAGCGAGTGGCCCGCGTGGATCAGGTGATCCA
GGAGCTTTCGCTCAGCAAATGTCAGCACACGATCATCGGTGTGCCCGGCAGGGTGAAAGGTCTGTCCGGC
GGAGAAAGGAAGCGTCTGGCATTCGCCTCCGAGGCACTAACCGATCCGCCGCTTCTGATCTGCGATGAGC
CCACCTCCGGACTGGACTCATTTACCGCCCACAGCGTCGTCCAGGTGCTGAAGAAGCTGTCGCAGAAGGG
CAAGACCGTCATCCTGACCATTCATCAGCCGTCTTCCGAGCTGTTTGAGCTCTTTGACAAGATCCTTCTG
ATGGCCGAGGGCAGGGTAGCTTTCTTGGGCACTCCCAGCGAAGCCGTCGACTTCTTTTCCTAGTGAGTTC
GATGTGTTTATTAAGGGTATCTAGCATTACATTACATCTCAACTCCTATCCAGCGTGGGTGCCCAGTGTC
CTACCAACTACAATCCGGCGGACTTTTACGTACAGGTGTTGGCCGTTGTGCCCGGACGGGAGATCGAGTC
CCGTGATCGGATCGCCAAGATATGCGACAATTTTGCTATTAGCAAAGTAGCCCGGGATATGGAGCAGTTG
TTGGCCACCAAAAATTTGGAGAAGCCACTGGAGCAGCCGGAGAATGGGTACACCTACAAGGCCACCTGGT
TCATGCAGTTCCGGGCGGTCCTGTGGCGATCCTGGCTGTCGGTGCTCAAGGAACCACTCCTCGTAAAAGT
GCGACTTATTCAGACAACGGTGAGTGGTTCCAGTGGAAACAAATGATATAACGCTTACAATTCTTGGAAA
CAAATTCGCTAGATTTTAGTTAGAATTGCCTGATTCCACACCCTTCTTAGTTTTTTTCAATGAGATGTAT
AGTTTATAGTTTTGCAGAAAATAAATAAATTTCATTTAACTCGCGAACATGTTGAAGATATGAATATTAA
TGAGATGCGAGTAACATTTTAATTTGCAGATGGTTGCCATCTTGATTGGCCTCATCTTTTTGGGCCAACA
ACTCACGCAAGTGGGCGTGATGAATATCAACGGAGCCATCTTCCTCTTCCTGACCAACATGACCTTTCAA
AACGTCTTTGCCACGATAAATGTAAGTCTTGTTTAGAATACATTTGCATATTAATAATTTACTAACTTTC
TAATGAATCGATTCGATTTAGGTGTTCACCTCAGAGCTGCCAGTTTTTATGAGGGAGGCCCGAAGTCGAC
TTTATCGCTGTGACACATACTTTCTGGGCAAAACGATTGCCGAATTACCGCTTTTTCTCACAGTGCCACT
GGTCTTCACGGCGATTGCCTATCCGATGATCGGACTGCGGGCCGGAGTGCTGCACTTCTTCAACTGCCTG
GCGCTGGTCACTCTGGTGGCCAATGTGTCAACGTCCTTCGGATATCTAATATCCTGCGCCAGCTCCTCGA
CCTCGATGGCGCTGTCTGTGGGTCCGCCGGTTATCATACCATTCCTGCTCTTTGGCGGCTTCTTCTTGAA
CTCGGGCTCGGTGCCAGTATACCTCAAATGGTTGTCGTACCTCTCATGGTTCCGTTACGCCAACGAGGGT
CTGCTGATTAACCAATGGGCGGACGTGGAGCCGGGCGAAATTAGCTGCACATCGTCGAACACCACGTGCC
CCAGTTCGGGCAAGGTCATCCTGGAGACGCTTAACTTCTCCGCCGCCGATCTGCCGCTGGACTACGTGGG
TCTGGCCATTCTCATCGTGAGCTTCCGGGTGCTCGCATATCTGGCTCTAAGACTTCGGGCCCGACGCAAG
GAGTAGCCGACATATATCCGAAATAACTGCTTGTTTTTTTTTTTTACCATTATTACCATCGTGTTTACTG
TTTATTGCCCCCTCAAAAAGCTAATGTAATTATATTTGTGCCAATAAAAACAAGATATGACCTATAGAAT
ACAAGTATTTCCCCTTCGAACATCCCCACAAGTAGACTTTGGATTTGTCTTCTAACCAAAAGACTTACAC
ACCTGCATACCTTACATCAAAAACTCGTTTATCGCTACATAAAACACCGGGATATATTTTTTATATACAT
ACTTTTCAAATCGCGCGCCCTCTTCATAATTCACCTCCACCACACCACGTTTCGTAGTTGCTCTTTCGCT
GTCTCCCACCCGCTCTCCGCAACACATTCACCTTTTGTTCGACGACCTTGGAGCGACTGTCGTTAGTTCC
GCGCGATTCGGTTCGCTCAAATGGTTCCGAGTGGTTCATTTCGTCTCAATAGAAATTAGTAATAAATATT
TGTATGTACAATTTATTTGCTCCAATATATTTGTATATATTTCCCTCACAGCTATATTTATTCTAATTTA
ATATTATGACTTTTTAAGGTAATTTTTTGTGACCTGTTCGGAGTGATTAGCGTTACAATTTGAACTGAAA
GTGACATCCAGTGTTTGTTCCTTGTGTAGATGCATCTCAAAAAAATGGTGGGCATAATAGTGTTGTTTAT
ATATATCAAAAATAACAACTATAATAATAAGAATACATTTAATTTAGAAAATGCTTGGATTTCACTGGAA
CTAGGCTAGCATAACTTCGTATAATGTATGCTATACGAAGTTATGCTAGCGGATCCAAGCTTGCATGCCT
GCAGGTCGGAGTACTGTCCTCCGAGCGGAGTACTGTCCTCCGAGCGGAGTACTGTCCTCCGAGCGGAGTA
CTGTCCTCCGAGCGGAGTACTGTCCTCCGAGCGGAGACTCTAGCGAGCGCCGGAGTATAAATAGAGGCGC
TTCGTCTACGGAGCGACAATTCAATTCAAACAAGCAAAGTGAACACGTCGCTAAGCGAAAGCTAAGCAAA
TAAACAAGCGCAGCTGAACAAGCTAAACAATCTGCAGTAAAGTGCAAGTTAAAGTGAATCAATTAAAAGT
AACCAGCAACCAAGTAAATCAACTGCAACTACTGAAATCTGCCAAGAAGTAATTATTGAATACAAGAAGA
GAACTCTGAATAGGGAATTGGGAATTCCAACATGGTGAGCAAGGGCGAGGAGCTGTTCACCGGGGTGGTG
CCCATCCTGGTCGAGCTGGACGGCGACGTAAACGGCCACAAGTTCAGCGTGTCCGGCGAGGGCGAGGGCG
ATGCCACCTACGGCAAGCTGACCCTGAAGTTCATCTGCACCACCGGCAAGCTGCCCGTGCCCTGGCCCAC
CCTCGTGACCACCCTGACCTACGGCGTGCAGTGCTTCAGCCGCTACCCCGACCACATGAAGCAGCACGAC
TTCTTCAAGTCCGCCATGCCCGAAGGCTACGTCCAGGAGCGCACCATCTTCTTCAAGGACGACGGCAACT
ACAAGACCCGCGCCGAGGTGAAGTTCGAGGGCGACACCCTGGTGAACCGCATCGAGCTGAAGGGCATCGA
CTTCAAGGAGGACGGCAACATCCTGGGGCACAAGCTGGAGTACAACTACAACAGCCACAACGTCTATATC
ATGGCCGACAAGCAGAAGAACGGCATCAAGGTGAACTTCAAGATCCGCCACAACATCGAGGACGGCAGCG
TGCAGCTCGCCGACCACTACCAGCAGAACACCCCCATCGGCGACGGCCCCGTGCTGCTGCCCGACAACCA
CTACCTGAGCACCCAGTCCAAGCTGAGCAAAGACCCCAACGAGAAGCGCGATCACATGGTCCTGCTGGAG
TTCGTGACCGCCGCCGGGATCACTCTCGGCATGGACGAGCTGTACAAGTAATAACATGGACAAGAAGTAC
TCCATTGGGCTCGATATCGGCACAAACAGCGTCGGCTGGGCCGTCATTACGGACGAGTACAAGGTGCCGA
GCAAAAAATTCAAAGTTCTGGGCAATACCGATCGCCACAGCATAAAGAAGAACCTCATTGGCGCCCTCCT
GTTCGACTCCGGGGAGACGGCCGAAGCCACGCGGCTCAAAAGAACAGCACGGCGCAGATATACCCGCAGA
AAGAATCGGATCTGCTACCTGCAGGAGATCTTTAGTAATGAGATGGCTAAGGTGGATGACTCTTTCTTCC
ATAGGCTGGAGGAGTCCTTTTTGGTGGAGGAGGATAAAAAGCACGAGCGCCACCCAATCTTTGGCAATAT
CGTGGACGAGGTGGCGTACCATGAAAAGTACCCAACCATATATCATCTGAGGAAGAAGCTTGTAGACAGT
ACTGATAAGGCTGACTTGCGGTTGATCTATCTCGCGCTGGCGCATATGATCAAATTTCGGGGACACTTCC
TCATCGAGGGGGACCTGAACCCAGACAACAGCGATGTCGACAAACTCTTTATCCAACTGGTTCAGACTTA
CAATCAGCTTTTCGAAGAGAACCCGATCAACGCATCCGGAGTTGACGCCAAAGCAATCCTGAGCGCTAGG
CTGTCCAAATCCCGGCGGCTCGAAAACCTCATCGCACAGCTCCCTGGGGAGAAGAAGAACGGCCTGTTTG
GTAATCTTATCGCCCTGTCACTCGGGCTGACCCCCAACTTTAAATCTAACTTCGACCTGGCCGAAGATGC
CAAGCTTCAACTGAGCAAAGACACCTACGATGATGATCTCGACAATCTGCTGGCCCAGATCGGCGACCAG
TACGCAGACCTTTTTTTGGCGGCAAAGAACCTGTCAGACGCCATTCTGCTGAGTGATATTCTGCGAGTGA
ACACGGAGATCACCAAAGCTCCGCTGAGCGCTAGTATGATCAAGCGCTATGATGAGCACCACCAAGACTT
GACTTTGCTGAAGGCCCTTGTCAGACAGCAACTGCCTGAGAAGTACAAGGAAATTTTCTTCGATCAGTCT
AAAAATGGCTACGCCGGATACATTGACGGCGGAGCAAGCCAGGAGGAATTTTACAAATTTATTAAGCCCA
TCTTGGAAAAAATGGACGGCACCGAGGAGCTGCTGGTAAAGCTTAACAGAGAAGATCTGTTGCGCAAACA
GCGCACTTTCGACAATGGAAGCATCCCCCACCAGATTCACCTGGGCGAACTGCACGCTATCCTCAGGCGG
CAAGAGGATTTCTACCCCTTTTTGAAAGATAACAGGGAAAAGATTGAGAAAATCCTCACATTTCGGATAC
CCTACTATGTAGGCCCCCTCGCCCGGGGAAATTCCAGATTCGCGTGGATGACTCGCAAATCAGAAGAGAC
CATCACTCCCTGGAACTTCGAGGAAGTCGTGGATAAGGGGGCCTCTGCCCAGTCCTTCATCGAAAGGATG
ACTAACTTTGATAAAAATCTGCCTAACGAAAAGGTGCTTCCTAAACACTCTCTGCTGTACGAGTACTTCA
CAGTTTATAACGAGCTCACCAAGGTCAAATACGTCACAGAAGGGATGAGAAAGCCAGCATTCCTGTCTGG
AGAGCAGAAGAAAGCTATCGTGGACCTCCTCTTCAAGACGAACCGGAAAGTTACCGTGAAACAGCTCAAA
GAAGACTATTTCAAAAAGATTGAATGTTTCGACTCTGTTGAAATCAGCGGAGTGGAGGATCGCTTCAACG
CATCCCTGGGAACGTATCACGATCTCCTGAAAATCATTAAAGACAAGGACTTCCTGGACAATGAGGAGAA
CGAGGACATTCTTGAGGACATTGTCCTCACCCTTACGTTGTTTGAAGATAGGGAGATGATTGAAGAACGC
TTGAAAACTTACGCTCATCTCTTCGACGACAAAGTCATGAAACAGCTCAAGAGGCGCCGATATACAGGAT
GGGGGCGGCTGTCAAGAAAACTGATCAATGGGATCCGAGACAAGCAGAGTGGAAAGACAATCCTGGATTT
TCTTAAGTCCGATGGATTTGCCAACCGGAACTTCATGCAGTTGATCCATGATGACTCTCTCACCTTTAAG
GAGGACATCCAGAAAGCACAAGTTTCTGGCCAGGGGGACAGTCTTCACGAGCACATCGCTAATCTTGCAG
GTAGCCCAGCTATCAAAAAGGGAATACTGCAGACCGTTAAGGTCGTGGATGAACTCGTCAAAGTAATGGG
AAGGCATAAGCCCGAGAATATCGTTATCGAGATGGCCCGAGAGAACCAAACTACCCAGAAGGGACAGAAG
AACAGTAGGGAAAGGATGAAGAGGATTGAAGAGGGTATAAAAGAACTGGGGTCCCAAATCCTTAAGGAAC
ACCCAGTTGAAAACACCCAGCTTCAGAATGAGAAGCTCTACCTGTACTACCTGCAGAACGGCAGGGACAT
GTACGTGGATCAGGAACTGGACATCAATCGGCTCTCCGACTACGACGTGGATCATATCGTGCCCCAGTCT
TTTCTCAAAGATGATTCTATTGATAATAAAGTGTTGACAAGATCCGATAAAAATAGAGGGAAGAGTGATA
ACGTCCCCTCAGAAGAAGTTGTCAAGAAAATGAAAAATTATTGGCGGCAGCTGCTGAACGCCAAACTGAT
CACACAACGGAAGTTCGATAATCTGACTAAGGCTGAACGAGGTGGCCTGTCTGAGTTGGATAAAGCCGGC
TTCATCAAAAGGCAGCTTGTTGAGACACGCCAGATCACCAAGCACGTGGCCCAAATTCTCGATTCACGCA
TGAACACCAAGTACGATGAAAATGACAAACTGATTCGAGAGGTGAAAGTTATTACTCTGAAGTCTAAGCT
GGTCTCAGATTTCAGAAAGGACTTTCAGTTTTATAAGGTGAGAGAGATCAACAATTACCACCATGCGCAT
GATGCCTACCTGAATGCAGTGGTAGGCACTGCACTTATCAAAAAATATCCCAAGCTTGAATCTGAATTTG
TTTACGGAGACTATAAAGTGTACGATGTTAGGAAAATGATCGCAAAGTCTGAGCAGGAAATAGGCAAGGC
CACCGCTAAGTACTTCTTTTACAGCAATATTATGAATTTTTTCAAGACCGAGATTACACTGGCCAATGGA
GAGATTCGGAAGCGACCACTTATCGAAACAAACGGAGAAACAGGAGAAATCGTGTGGGACAAGGGTAGGG
ATTTCGCGACAGTCCGGAAGGTCCTGTCCATGCCGCAGGTGAACATCGTTAAAAAGACCGAAGTACAGAC
CGGAGGCTTCTCCAAGGAAAGTATCCTCCCGAAAAGGAACAGCGACAAGCTGATCGCACGCAAAAAAGAT
TGGGACCCCAAGAAATACGGCGGATTCGATTCTCCTACAGTCGCTTACAGTGTACTGGTTGTGGCCAAAG
TGGAGAAAGGGAAGTCTAAAAAACTCAAAAGCGTCAAGGAACTGCTGGGCATCACAATCATGGAGCGATC
AAGCTTCGAAAAAAACCCCATCGACTTTCTCGAGGCGAAAGGATATAAAGAGGTCAAAAAAGACCTCATC
ATTAAGCTTCCCAAGTACTCTCTCTTTGAGCTTGAAAACGGCCGGAAACGAATGCTCGCTAGTGCGGGCG
AGCTGCAGAAAGGTAACGAGCTGGCACTGCCCTCTAAATACGTTAATTTCTTGTATCTGGCCAGCCACTA
TGAAAAGCTCAAAGGGTCTCCCGAAGATAATGAGCAGAAGCAGCTGTTCGTGGAACAACACAAACACTAC
CTTGATGAGATCATCGAGCAAATAAGCGAATTCTCCAAAAGAGTGATCCTCGCCGACGCTAACCTCGATA
AGGTGCTTTCTGCTTACAATAAGCACAGGGATAAGCCCATCAGGGAGCAGGCAGAAAACATTATCCACTT
GTTTACTCTGACCAACTTGGGCGCGCCTGCAGCCTTCAAGTACTTCGACACCACCATAGACAGAAAGCGG
TACACCTCTACAAAGGAGGTCCTGGACGCCACACTGATTCATCAGTCAATTACGGGGCTCTATGAAACAA
GAATCGACCTCTCTCAGCTCGGTGGAGACAGCAGGGCTGACCCCAAGAAGAAGAGGAAGGTGTGAGCTAG
CGGATCTTTGTGAAGGAACCTTACTTCTGTGGTGTGACATAATTGGACAAACTACCTACAGAGATTTAAA
GCTCTAAGGTAAATATAAAATTTTTAAGTGTATAATGTGTTAAACTACTGATTCTAATTGTTTGTGTATT
TTAGATTCCAACCTATGGAACTGATGAATGGGAGCAGTGGTGGAATGCCTTTAATGAGGAAAACCTGTTT
TGCTCAGAAGAAATGCCATCTAGTGATGATGAGGCTACTGCTGACTCTCAACATTCTACTCCTCCAAAAA
AGAAGAGAAAGGTAGAAGACCCCAAGGACTTTCCTTCAGAATTGCTAAGTTTTTTGAGTCATGCTGTGTT
TAGTAATAGAACTCTTGCTTGCTTTGCTATTTACACCACAAAGGAAAAAGCTGCACTGCTATACAAGAAA
ATTATGGAAAAATATTTGATGTATAGTGCCTTGACTAGAGATCATAATCAGCCATACCACATTTGTAGAG
GTTTTACTTGCTTTAAAAAACCTCCCACACCTCCCCCTGAACCTGAAACATAAAATGAATGCAATTGTTG
TTGTTAACTTGTTTATTGCAGCTTATAATGGTTACAAATAAAGCAATAGCATCACAAATTTCACAAATAA
AGCATTTTTTTCACTGCATTCTAGTTGTGGTTTGTCCAAACTCATCAATGTATCTTATCATGTCTCTCGA
GCTCGGTAAGCTTAGATCCACTAGTGTCGACGATGTAGGTCACGGTCTCGAAGCCGCGGTGCGGGTGCCA
GGGCGTGCCCTTGGGCTCCCCGGGCGCGTACTCCACCTCACCCATCTGGTCCATCATGATGAACGGGTCG
AGGTGGCGGTAGTTGATCCCGGCGAACGCGCGGCGCACCGGGAAGCCCTCGCCCTCGAAACCGCTGGGCG
CGGTGGTCACGGTGAGCACGGGACGTGCGACGGCGTCGGCGGGTGCGGATACGCGGGGCAGCGTCAGCGG
GTTCTCGACGGTCACGGCGGGCATGTCGACACTAGTTCTAGCCAGCTTTTGTTCCCTTTAGTGAGGGTTA
ATTTCGAGCTTGGCGTAATCATGGTCATAGCTGTTTCCTGTGTGAAATTGTTATCCGCTCACAATTCCAC
ACAACATACGAGCCGGAAGCATAAAGTGTAAAGCCTGGGGTGCCTAATGAGTGAGCTAACTCACATTAAT
TGCGTTGCGCTCACTGCCCGCTTTCCAGTCGGGAAACCTGTCGTGCCAGCTGCATTAATGAATCGGCCAA
CGCGCGGGGAGAGGCGGTTTGCGTATTGGGCGCTCTTCCGCTTCCTCGCTCACTGACTCGCTGCGCTCGG
TCGTTCGGCTGCGGCGAGCGGTATCAGCTCACTCAAAGGCGGTAATACGGTTATCCACAGAATCAGGGGA
TAACGCAGGAAAGAACATGTGAGCAAAAGGCCAGCAAAAGGCCAGGAACCGTAAAAAGGCCGCGTTGCTG
GCGTTTTTCCATAGGCTCCGCCCCCCTGACGAGCATCACAAAAATCGACGCTCAAGTCAGAGGTGGCGAA
ACCCGACAGGACTATAAAGATACCAGGCGTTTCCCCCTGGAAGCTCCCTCGTGCGCTCTCCTGTTCCGAC
CCTGCCGCTTACCGGATACCTGTCCGCCTTTCTCCCTTCGGGAAGCGTGGCGCTTTCTCATAGCTCACGC
TGTAGGTATCTCAGTTCGGTGTAGGTCGTTCGCTCCAAGCTGGGCTGTGTGCACGAACCCCCCGTTCAGC
CCGACCGCTGCGCCTTATCCGGTAACTATCGTCTTGAGTCCAACCCGGTAAGACACGACTTATCGCCACT
GGCAGCAGCCACTGGTAACAGGATTAGCAGAGCGAGGTATGTAGGCGGTGCTACAGAGTTCTTGAAGTGG
TGGCCTAACTACGGCTACACTAGAAGAACAGTATTTGGTATCTGCGCTCTGCTGAAGCCAGTTACCTTCG
GAAAAAGAGTTGGTAGCTCTTGATCCGGCAAACAAACCACCGCTGGTAGCGGTGGTTTTTTTGTTTGCAA
GCAGCAGATTACGCGCAGAAAAAAAGGATCTCAAGAAGATCCTTTGATCTTTTCTACGGGGTCTGACGCT
CAGTGGAACGAAAACTCACGTTAAGGGATTTTGGTCATGAGATTATCAAAAAGGATCTTCACCTAGATCC
TTTTAAATTAAAAATGAAGTTTTAAATCAATCTAAAGTATATATGAGTAAACTTGGTCTGACAGTTACCA
ATGCTTAATCAGTGAGGCACCTATCTCAGCGATCTGTCTATTTCGTTCATCCATAGTTGCCTGACTCCCC
GTCGTGTAGATAACTACGATACGGGAGGGCTTACCATCTGGCCCCAGTGCTGCAATGATACCGCGAGACC
CACGCTCACCGGCTCCAGATTTATCAGCAATAAACCAGCCAGCCGGAAGGGCCGAGCGCAGAAGTGGTCC
TGCAACTTTATCCGCCTCCATCCAGTCTATTAATTGTTGCCGGGAAGCTAGAGTAAGTAGTTCGCCAGTT
AATAGTTTGCGCAACGTTGTTGCCATTGCTACAGGCATCGTGGTGTCACGCTCGTCGTTTGGTATGGCTT
CATTCAGCTCCGGTTCCCAACGATCAAGGCGAGTTACATGATCCCCCATGTTGTGCAAAAAAGCGGTTAG
CTCCTTCGGTCCTCCGATCGTTGTCAGAAGTAAGTTGGCCGCAGTGTTATCACTCATGGTTATGGCAGCA
CTGCATAATTCTCTTACTGTCATGCCATCCGTAAGATGCTTTTCTGTGACTGGTGAGTACTCAACCAAGT
CATTCTGAGAATAGTGTATGCGGCGACCGAGTTGCTCTTGCCCGGCGTCAATACGGGATAATACCGCGCC
ACATAGCAGAACTTTAAAAGTGCTCATCATTGGAAAACGTTCTTCGGGGCGAAAACTCTCAAGGATCTTA
CCGCTGTTGAGATCCAGTTCGATGTAACCCACTCGTGCACCCAACTGATCTTCAGCATCTTTTACTTTCA
CCAGCGTTTCTGGGTGAGCAAAAACAGGAAGGCAAAATGCCGCAAAAAAGGGAATAAGGGCGACACGGAA
ATGTTGAATACTCATACTCTTCCTTTTTCAATATTATTGAAGCATTTATCAGGGTTATTGTCTCATGAGC
GGATACATATTTGAATGTATTTAGAAAAATAAACAAATAGGGGTTCCGCGCACATTTCCCCGAAAAGTGC
CAC
