Features (pLannotate 1.2.2; 25 found; start..end, strand, type, name):
     30..458     -  rep_origin     f1 ori (sequence partly withheld): f1 bacteriophage origin of replication; arrow indicates direction of (+) strand synthesis
    463..620     -  CDS            lacZα (fragment): LacZα fragment of β-galactosidase; lacZ fragment
    623..641     +  promoter       T7 promoter: promoter for bacteriophage T7 RNA polymerase
    666..4785    +  gene           mini-white: white; This modified version of the white gene lacks part of the first intron.
   4792..4825    -  protein_bind   loxP: Cre-mediated recombination occurs in the 8-bp core sequence (GCATACAT). Cre recombinase
   4838..4859    -  misc_feature   MCS (fragment): pUC18/19 multiple cloning site
   4858..4952    +  protein_bind   5X UAS: five tandem copies of the "ScaI site" 17-mer CGGAGTACTGTCCTCCG, an upstream activating sequence (UAS) that efficiently binds yeast Gal4 (Webster et al., 1988; Pfeiffer et al., 2010) GAL4
   4971..5209    +  promoter       hsp70 promoter: Drosophila melanogaster hsp70Bb promoter
   5233..5952    +  CDS            mEGFP: enhanced GFP with monomerizing A206K mutation (Zacharias et al., 2002) mammalian codon-optimized
   5957..10060   +  CDS            cas9: CAS9_STRP1 - Also known as csn1 From Streptococcus pyogenes serotype M1.
  10104..10178   +  CDS            small t antigen (fragment): SV40 (simian virus 40) small t antigen
  10180..10245   +  intron         small t intron: SV40 (simian virus 40) small t antigen intron
  10375..10395   +  CDS            SV40 NLS: nuclear localization signal of SV40 (simian virus 40) large T antigen
  10402..10536   +  CDS            LT_POVHA (fragment): Protein inferred from homology: Swiss-Prot protein existence level 3. Isoform large T antigen is a key early protein essential for both driving viral replication and inducing cellular transformation. Plays a role in viral genome replication by driving entry of quiescent cells into the cell cycle and by autoregulating the synthesis of viral early mRNA. Displays highly oncogenic activities by corrupting the host cellular checkpoint mechanisms that guard cell division and the transcription, replication, and repair of DNA. Participates in the modulation of cellular gene expression preceeding viral
  10561..10644   +  CDS            large T antigen (fragment): large T antigen from SV40 (simian virus 40)
  10667..10801   +  polyA_signal   SV40 poly(A) signal: SV40 polyadenylation signal
  10830..10899   +  protein_bind   attB: attB site for the φC31 integrase (Groth et al., 2000) phage φC31 integrase
  11118..11136   -  promoter       T3 promoter: promoter for bacteriophage T3 RNA polymerase
  11179..11201   -  protein_bind   lac operator (fragment): The lac repressor binds to the lac operator to inhibit transcription in E. coli. This inhibition can be relieved by adding lactose or isopropyl-β-D-thiogalactopyranoside (IPTG). lac repressor encoded by lacI
  11205..11235   -  promoter       lac promoter: promoter for the E. coli lac operon
  11250..11271   -  protein_bind   CAP binding site: CAP binding activates transcription in the presence of cAMP. E. coli catabolite activator protein
  11284..11376   -  CDS            lacI (fragment): lac repressor; lacI; The lac repressor binds to the lac operator to inhibit transcription in E. coli. This inhibition can be relieved by adding lactose or isopropyl-β-D-thiogalactopyranoside (IPTG).
  11559..12147   -  rep_origin     ori: high-copy-number ColE1/pMB1/pBR322/pUC origin of replication
  12318..13178   -  CDS            AmpR: β-lactamase; bla; confers resistance to ampicillin, carbenicillin, and related antibiotics
  13179..13283   -  promoter       AmpR promoter: bla
>Addgene plasmid #127387 | UAS-u(XXL)Cas9 | addgene full sequence | sequence record 308961 | Addgene NGS Result
CTAAATTGTAAGCGTTAATATTTTGTTAAAATTCGCGTTAAATTTTTGTTAAATCAGCTCATTTTTTAAC
CAATAGGCCGAAATCGGCAAAATCCCTTATAAATCAAAAGAATAGACCGAGATAGGGT
[37 nt withheld, positions 129-165]
AAAGAACGTGGACTCCAACGTCAAAGG
[49 nt withheld, positions 193-241]
T
[91 nt withheld, positions 243-333]
G
[124 nt withheld, positions 335-458]
CCCATTCGCCATTCAGGCTGCGCAACTGTTGGGAAGGGCGATCGGTGCGGGCCTCTTCGCTATTACGCCA
GCTGGCGAAAGGGGGATGTGCTGCAAGGCGATTAAGTTGGGTAACGCCAGGGTTTTCCCAGTCACGACGT
TGTAAAACGACGGCCAGTGAATTGTAATACGACTCACTATAGGGCGAATTGGGTACGTACCGGGCCCCTA
GTATGTATGTAAGTTAATAAAACCCATTTTTGCGGAAAGTAGATAAAAAAAACATTTTTTTTTTTTACTG
CACTGGATATCATTGAACTTATCTGATCAGTTTTAAATTTACTTCGATCCAAGGGTATTTGATGTACCAG
GTTCTTTCGATTACCTCTCACTCAAAATGACATTCCACTCAAAGTCAGCGCTGTTTGCCTCCTTCTCTGT
CCACAGAAATATCGCCGTCTCTTTCGCCGCTGCGTCCGCTATCTCTTTCGCCACCGTTTGTAGCGTTACG
TAGCGTCAATGTCCGCCTTCAGTTGCATTTTGTCAGCGGTTTCGTGACGAAGCTCCAAGCGGTTTACGCC
ATCAATTAAACACAAAGTGCTGTGCCAAAACTCCTCTCGCTTCTTATTTTTGTTTGTTTTTTGAGTGATT
GGGGTGGTGATTGGTTTTGGGTGGGTAAGCAGGGGAAAGTGTGAAAAATCCCGGCAATGGGCCAAGAGGA
TCAGGAGCTATTAATTCGCGGAGGCAGCAAACACCCATCTGCCGAGCATCTGAACAATGTGAGTAGTACA
TGTGCATACATCTTAAGTTCACTTGATCTATAGGAACTGCGATTGCAACATCAAATTGTCTGCGGCGTGA
GAACTGCGACCCACAAAAATCCCAAACCGCAATTGCACAAACAAATAGTGACACGAAACAGATTATTCTG
GTAGCTGTTCTCGCTATATAAGACAATTTTTGAGATCATATCATGATCAAGACATCTAAAGGCATTCATT
TTCGACTATATTCTTTTTTACAAAAAATATAACAACCAGATATTTTAAGCTGATCCTAGATGCACAAAAA
ATAAATAAAAGTATAAACCTACTTCGTAGGATACTTCGGGGTACTTTTTGTTCGGGGTTAGATGAGCATA
ACGCTTGTAGTTGATATTTGAGATCCCCTATCATTGCAGGGTGACAGCGGAGCGGCTTCGCAGAGCTGCA
TTAACCAGGGCTTCGGGCAGGCCAAAAACTACGGCACGCTCCGGCCACCCAGTCCGCCGGAGGACTCCGG
TTCAGGGAGCGGCCAACTAGCCGAGAACCTCACCTATGCCTGGCACAATATGGACATCTTTGGGGCGGTC
AATCAGCCGGGCTCCGGATGGCGGCAGCTGGTCAACCGGACACGCGGACTATTCTGCAACGAGCGACACA
TACCGGCGCCCAGGAAACATTTGCTCAAGAACGGTGAGTTTCTATTCGCAGTCGGCTGATCTGTGTGAAA
TCTTAATAAAGGGTCCAATTACCAATTTGAAACTCAGTTTGCGGCGTGGCCTATCCGGGCGAACTTTTGG
CCGTGATGGGCAGTTCCGGTGCCGGAAAGACGACCCTGCTGAATGCCCTTGCCTTTCGATCGCCGCAGGG
CATCCAAGTATCGCCATCCGGGATGCGACTGCTCAATGGCCAACCTGTGGACGCCAAGGAGATGCAGGCC
AGGTGCGCCTATGTCCAGCAGGATGACCTCTTTATCGGCTCCCTAACGGCCAGGGAACACCTGATTTTCC
AAGCCATGGTGCGGATGCCACGACATCTGACCTATCGGCAGCGAGTGGCCCGCGTGGATCAGGTGATCCA
GGAGCTTTCGCTCAGCAAATGTCAGCACACGATCATCGGTGTGCCCGGCAGGGTGAAAGGTCTGTCCGGC
GGAGAAAGGAAGCGTCTGGCATTCGCCTCCGAGGCTCTAACCGATCCGCCGCTTCTGATCTGCGATGAGC
CCACCTCCGGACTGGACTCCTTTACCGCCCACAGCGTCGTCCAGGTGCTGAAGAAGCTGTCGCAGAAGGG
CAAGACCGTCATCCTGACCATTCATCAGCCGTCTTCCGAGCTGTTTGAGCTCTTTGACAAGATCCTTCTG
ATGGCCGAGGGCAGGGTAGCTTTCTTGGGCACTCCCAGCGAAGCCGTCGACTTCTTTTCCTAGTGAGTTC
GATGTGTTTATTAAGGGTATCTAGTATTACATAACATCTCAACTCCTATCCAGCGTGGGTGCCCAGTGTC
CTACCAACTACAATCCGGCGGACTTTTACGTACAGGTGTTGGCCGTTGTGCCCGGACGGGAGATCGAGTC
CCGTGATCGGATCGCCAAGATATGCGACAATTTTGCCATTAGCAAAGTAGCCCGGGATATGGAGCAGTTG
TTGGCCACCAAAAATCTGGAGAAGCCACTGGAGCAGCCGGAGAATGGGTACACCTACAAGGCCACCTGGT
TCATGCAGTTCCGGGCGGTCCTGTGGCGATCCTGGCTGTCGGTGCTCAAGGAACCACTCCTCGTAAAAGT
GCGACTTATTCAGACAACGGTGAGTGGTTCCAGTGGAAACAAATGATATAACGCTTACAATTCTTGGAAA
CAAATTCGCTAGATTTTAGATAGAATTGCCTGATTCCACACCCTTCTTAGTTTTTTTCAATGAGATGTAT
AGTTTATAGTTTTGCAGAAGATAAATAAATTTCATTTAACTCGCGAATATTAATGAGATGCGAGTAACAT
TTTAATTTGCAGATGGTTGCCATCTTGATTGGCCTCATCTTTTTGGGCCAACAACTCACGCAAGTGGGTG
TGATGAATATCAACGGAGCCATCTTCCTCTTCCTGACCAACATGACCTTTCAAAACGTCTTTGCCACGAT
AAATGTAAGTCATGTTTAGAATACATTTGCATTTCAATAATTTACTAACTTTCTAATGAATCGATTCGAT
TTAGGTGTTCACCTCAGAGCTGCCAGTTTTTATGAGGGAGGCCCGAAGTCGACTTTATCGCTGTGACACA
TACTTTCTGGGCAAAACGATTGCCGAATTGCCGCTTTTTCTCACAGTGCCACTGGTCTTCACGGCGATTG
CCTATCCGATGATCGGACTGCGGGCCGGAGTGCTGCACTTCTTCAACTGCCTGGCGCTGGTCACTCTGGT
GGCCAATGTGTCAACGTCCTTCGGATATCTAATATCCTGCGCCAGCTCCTCGACCTCGATGGCGCTGTCT
GTGGGTCCGCCGGTTATCATACCATTCCTGCTCTTTGGCGGCTTCTTCTTGAACTCGGGCTCGGTGCCAG
TATACCTCAAATGGTTGTCGTACCTCTCATGGTTCCGTTACGCCAACGAGGGTCTGCTGATTAACCAATG
GGCGGACGTGGAGCCGGGCGAAATTAGCTGCACATCGTCGAACACCACGTGCCCCAGTTCGGGCAAGGTC
ATCCTGGAGACGCTTAACTTCTCCGCCGCCGATCTGCCGCTGGACTACGTGGGTCTGGCCATTCTCATCG
TGAGCTTCCGGGTGCTCGCATATCTGGCTCTAAGACTTCGGGCCCGACGCAAGGAGTAGCCGACATATAT
CCGAAATAACTGCTTGTTTTTTTTTTTTACCATTATTACCATCGTGTTTACTGTTTATTGCCCCCTCAAA
AAGCTAATGTAATTATATTTGTGCCAATAAAAACAAGATATGACCTATAGAATACAAGTATTTCCCCTTC
GAACATCCCCACAAGTAGACTTTGGATTTGTCTTCTAACCAAAAGACTTACACACCTGCATACCTTACAT
CAAAAACTCGTTTATCGCTACATAAAACACCGGGATATATTTTTTATATACATACTTTTCAAATCGCGCG
CCCTCTTCATAATTCACCTCCACCACACCACGTTTCGTAGTTGCTCTTTCGCTGTCTCCCACCCGCTCTC
CGCAACACATTCACCTTTTGTTCGACGACCTTGGAGCGACTGTCGTTAGTTCCGCGCGATTCGGTTCGCT
CAAATGGTTCCGAGTGGTTCATTTCGTCTCAATAGAAATTAGTAATAAATATTTGTATGTACAATTTATT
TGCTCCAATATATTTGTATATATTTCCCTCACAGCTATATTTATTCTAATTTAATATTATGACTTTTTAA
GGTAATTTTTTGTGACCTGTTCGGAGTGATTAGCGTTACAATTTGAACTGAAAGTGACATCCAGTGTTTG
TTCCTTGTGTAGATGCATCTCAAAAAAATGGTGGGCATAATAGTGTTGTTTATATATATCAAAAATAACA
ACTATAATAATAAGAATACATTTAATTTAGAAAATGCTTGGATTTCACTGGAACTAGGCTAGCATAACTT
CGTATAATGTATGCTATACGAAGTTATGCTAGCGGATCCAAGCTTGCATGCCTGCAGGTCGGAGTACTGT
CCTCCGAGCGGAGTACTGTCCTCCGAGCGGAGTACTGTCCTCCGAGCGGAGTACTGTCCTCCGAGCGGAG
TACTGTCCTCCGAGCGGAGACTCTAGCGAGCGCCGGAGTATAAATAGAGGCGCTTCGTCTACGGAGCGAC
AATTCAATTCAAACAAGCAAAGTGAACACGTCGCTAAGCGAAAGCTAAGCAAATAAACAAGCGCAGCTGA
ACAAGCTAAACAATCTGCAGTAAAGTGCAAGTTAAAGTGAATCAATTAAAAGTAACCAGCAACCAAGTAA
ATCAACTGCAACTACTGAAATCTGCCAAGAAGTAATTATTGAATACAAGAAGAGAACTCTGAATAGGGAA
TTGGGAATTCCAACATGGTGAGCAAGGGCGAGGAGCTGTTCACCGGGGTGGTGCCCATCCTGGTCGAGCT
GGACGGCGACGTAAACGGCCACAAGTTCAGCGTGTCCGGCGAGGGCGAGGGCGATGCCACCTACGGCAAG
CTGACCCTGAAGTTCATCTGCACCACCGGCAAGCTGCCCGTGCCCTGGCCCACCCTCGTGACCACCCTGA
CCTACGGCGTGCAGTGCTTCAGCCGCTACCCCGACCACATGAAGCAGCACGACTTCTTCAAGTCCGCCAT
GCCCGAAGGCTACGTCCAGGAGCGCACCATCTTCTTCAAGGACGACGGCAACTACAAGACCCGCGCCGAG
GTGAAGTTCGAGGGCGACACCCTGGTGAACCGCATCGAGCTGAAGGGCATCGACTTCAAGGAGGACGGCA
ACATCCTGGGGCACAAGCTGGAGTACAACTACAACAGCCACAACGTCTATATCATGGCCGACAAGCAGAA
GAACGGCATCAAGGTGAACTTCAAGATCCGCCACAACATCGAGGACGGCAGCATGCAGCTCGCCGACCAC
TACCAGCAGAACACCCCCATCGGCGACGGCCCCGTGCTGCTGCCCGACAACCACTACCTGAGCACCCAGT
CCAAGCTGAGCAAAGACCCCAACGAGAAGCGCGATCACATGGTCCTGCTGGAGTTCGTGACCGCCGCCGG
GATCACTCTCGGCATGGACGAGCTGTACAAGTAATAACATGGACAAGAAGTACTCCATTGGGCTCGATAT
CGGCACAAACAGCGTCGGCTGGGCCGTCATTACGGACGAGTACAAGGTGCCGAGCAAAAAATTCAAAGTT
CTGGGCAATACCGATCGCCACAGCATAAAGAAGAACCTCATTGGCGCCCTCCTGTTCGACTCCGGGGAGA
CGGCCGAAGCCACGCGGCTCAAAAGAACAGCACGGCGCAGATATACCCGCAGAAAGAATCGGATCTGCTA
CCTGCAGGAGATCTTTAGTAATGAGATGGCTAAGGTGGATGACTCTTTCTTCCATAGGCTGGAGGAGTCC
TTTTTGGTGGAGGAGGATAAAAAGCACGAGCGCCACCCAATCTTTGGCAATATCGTGGACGAGGTGGCGT
ACCATGAAAAGTACCCAACCATATATCATCTGAGGAAGAAGCTTGTAGACAGTACTGATAAGGCTGACTT
GCGGTTGATCTATCTCGCGCTGGCGCATATGATCAAATTTCGGGGACACTTCCTCATCGAGGGGGACCTG
AACCCAGACAACAGCGATGTCGACAAACTCTTTATCCAACTGGTTCAGACTTACAATCAGCTTTTCGAAG
AGAACCCGATCAACGCATCCGGAGTTGACGCCAAAGCAATCCTGAGCGCTAGGCTGTCCAAATCCCGGCG
GCTCGAAAACCTCATCGCACAGCTCCCTGGGGAGAAGAAGAACGGCCTGTTTGGTAATCTTATCGCCCTG
TCACTCGGGCTGACCCCCAACTTTAAATCTAACTTCGACCTGGCCGAAGATGCCAAGCTTCAACTGAGCA
AAGACACCTACGATGATGATCTCGACAATCTGCTGGCCCAGATCGGCGACCAGTACGCAGACCTTTTTTT
GGCGGCAAAGAACCTGTCAGACGCCATTCTGCTGAGTGATATTCTGCGAGTGAACACGGAGATCACCAAA
GCTCCGCTGAGCGCTAGTATGATCAAGCGCTATGATGAGCACCACCAAGACTTGACTTTGCTGAAGGCCC
TTGTCAGACAGCAACTGCCTGAGAAGTACAAGGAAATTTTCTTCGATCAGTCTAAAAATGGCTACGCCGG
ATACATTGACGGCGGAGCAAGCCAGGAGGAATTTTACAAATTTATTAAGCCCATCTTGGAAAAAATGGAC
GGCACCGAGGAGCTGCTGGTAAAGCTTAACAGAGAAGATCTGTTGCGCAAACAGCGCACTTTCGACAATG
GAAGCATCCCCCACCAGATTCACCTGGGCGAACTGCACGCTATCCTCAGGCGGCAAGAGGATTTCTACCC
CTTTTTGAAAGATAACAGGGAAAAGATTGAGAAAATCCTCACATTTCGGATACCCTACTATGTAGGCCCC
CTCGCCCGGGGAAATTCCAGATTCGCGTGGATGACTCGCAAATCAGAAGAGACCATCACTCCCTGGAACT
TCGAGGAAGTCGTGGATAAGGGGGCCTCTGCCCAGTCCTTCATCGAAAGGATGACTAACTTTGATAAAAA
TCTGCCTAACGAAAAGGTGCTTCCTAAACACTCTCTGCTGTACGAGTACTTCACAGTTTATAACGAGCTC
ACCAAGGTCAAATACGTCACAGAAGGGATGAGAAAGCCAGCATTCCTGTCTGGAGAGCAGAAGAAAGCTA
TCGTGGACCTCCTCTTCAAGACGAACCGGAAAGTTACCGTGAAACAGCTCAAAGAAGACTATTTCAAAAA
GATTGAATGTTTCGACTCTGTTGAAATCAGCGGAGTGGAGGATCGCTTCAACGCATCCCTGGGAACGTAT
CACGATCTCCTGAAAATCATTAAAGACAAGGACTTCCTGGACAATGAGGAGAACGAGGACATTCTTGAGG
ACATTGTCCTCACCCTTACGTTGTTTGAAGATAGGGAGATGATTGAAGAACGCTTGAAAACTTACGCTCA
TCTCTTCGACGACAAAGTCATGAAACAGCTCAAGAGGCGCCGATATACAGGATGGGGGCGGCTGTCAAGA
AAACTGATCAATGGGATCCGAGACAAGCAGAGTGGAAAGACAATCCTGGATTTTCTTAAGTCCGATGGAT
TTGCCAACCGGAACTTCATGCAGTTGATCCATGATGACTCTCTCACCTTTAAGGAGGACATCCAGAAAGC
ACAAGTTTCTGGCCAGGGGGACAGTCTTCACGAGCACATCGCTAATCTTGCAGGTAGCCCAGCTATCAAA
AAGGGAATACTGCAGACCGTTAAGGTCGTGGATGAACTCGTCAAAGTAATGGGAAGGCATAAGCCCGAGA
ATATCGTTATCGAGATGGCCCGAGAGAACCAAACTACCCAGAAGGGACAGAAGAACAGTAGGGAAAGGAT
GAAGAGGATTGAAGAGGGTATAAAAGAACTGGGGTCCCAAATCCTTAAGGAACACCCAGTTGAAAACACC
CAGCTTCAGAATGAGAAGCTCTACCTGTACTACCTGCAGAACGGCAGGGACATGTACGTGGATCAGGAAC
TGGACATCAATCGGCTCTCCGACTACGACGTGGATCATATCGTGCCCCAGTCTTTTCTCAAAGATGATTC
TATTGATAATAAAGTGTTGACAAGATCCGATAAAAATAGAGGGAAGAGTGATAACGTCCCCTCAGAAGAA
GTTGTCAAGAAAATGAAAAATTATTGGCGGCAGCTGCTGAACGCCAAACTGATCACACAACGGAAGTTCG
ATAATCTGACTAAGGCTGAACGAGGTGGCCTGTCTGAGTTGGATAAAGCCGGCTTCATCAAAAGGCAGCT
TGTTGAGACACGCCAGATCACCAAGCACGTGGCCCAAATTCTCGATTCACGCATGAACACCAAGTACGAT
GAAAATGACAAACTGATTCGAGAGGTGAAAGTTATTACTCTGAAGTCTAAGCTGGTCTCAGATTTCAGAA
AGGACTTTCAGTTTTATAAGGTGAGAGAGATCAACAATTACCACCATGCGCATGATGCCTACCTGAATGC
AGTGGTAGGCACTGCACTTATCAAAAAATATCCCAAGCTTGAATCTGAATTTGTTTACGGAGACTATAAA
GTGTACGATGTTAGGAAAATGATCGCAAAGTCTGAGCAGGAAATAGGCAAGGCCACCGCTAAGTACTTCT
TTTACAGCAATATTATGAATTTTTTCAAGACCGAGATTACACTGGCCAATGGAGAGATTCGGAAGCGACC
ACTTATCGAAACAAACGGAGAAACAGGAGAAATCGTGTGGGACAAGGGTAGGGATTTCGCGACAGTCCGG
AAGGTCCTGTCCATGCCGCAGGTGAACATCGTTAAAAAGACCGAAGTACAGACCGGAGGCTTCTCCAAGG
AAAGTATCCTCCCGAAAAGGAACAGCGACAAGCTGATCGCACGCAAAAAAGATTGGGACCCCAAGAAATA
CGGCGGATTCGATTCTCCTACAGTCGCTTACAGTGTACTGGTTGTGGCCAAAGTGGAGAAAGGGAAGTCT
AAAAAACTCAAAAGCGTCAAGGAACTGCTGGGCATCACAATCATGGAGCGATCAAGCTTCGAAAAAAACC
CCATCGACTTTCTCGAGGCGAAAGGATATAAAGAGGTCAAAAAAGACCTCATCATTAAGCTTCCCAAGTA
CTCTCTCTTTGAGCTTGAAAACGGCCGGAAACGAATGCTCGCTAGTGCGGGCGAGCTGCAGAAAGGTAAC
GAGCTGGCACTGCCCTCTAAATACGTTAATTTCTTGTATCTGGCCAGCCACTATGAAAAGCTCAAAGGGT
CTCCCGAAGATAATGAGCAGAAGCAGCTGTTCGTGGAACAACACAAACACTACCTTGATGAGATCATCGA
GCAAATAAGCGAATTCTCCAAAAGAGTGATCCTCGCCGACGCTAACCTCGATAAGGTGCTTTCTGCTTAC
AATAAGCACAGGGATAAGCCCATCAGGGAGCAGGCAGAAAACATTATCCACTTGTTTACTCTGACCAACT
TGGGCGCGCCTGCAGCCTTCAAGTACTTCGACACCACCATAGACAGAAAGCGGTACACCTCTACAAAGGA
GGTCCTGGACGCCACACTGATTCATCAGTCAATTACGGGGCTCTATGAAACAAGAATCGACCTCTCTCAG
CTCGGTGGAGACAGCAGGGCTGACCCCAAGAAGAAGAGGAAGGTGTGAGCTAGCGGATCTTTGTGAAGGA
ACCTTACTTCTGTGGTGTGACATAATTGGACAAACTACCTACAGAGATTTAAAGCTCTAAGGTAAATATA
AAATTTTTAAGTGTATAATGTGTTAAACTACTGATTCTAATTGTTTGTGTATTTTAGATTCCAACCTATG
GAACTGATGAATGGGAGCAGTGGTGGAATGCCTTTAATGAGGAAAACCTGTTTTGCTCAGAAGAAATGCC
ATCTAGTGATGATGAGGCTACTGCTGACTCTCAACATTCTACTCCTCCAAAAAAGAAGAGAAAGGTAGAA
GACCCCAAGGACTTTCCTTCAGAATTGCTAAGTTTTTTGAGTCATGCTGTGTTTAGTAATAGAACTCTTG
CTTGCTTTGCTATTTACACCACAAAGGAAAAAGCTGCACTGCTATACAAGAAAATTATGGAAAAATATTT
GATGTATAGTGCCTTGACTAGAGATCATAATCAGCCATACCACATTTGTAGAGGTTTTACTTGCTTTAAA
AAACCTCCCACACCTCCCCCTGAACCTGAAACATAAAATGAATGCAATTGTTGTTGTTAACTTGTTTATT
GCAGCTTATAATGGTTACAAATAAAGCAATAGCATCACAAATTTCACAAATAAAGCATTTTTTTCACTGC
ATTCTAGTTGTGGTTTGTCCAAACTCATCAATGTATCTTATCATGTCTGGATCCACTAGTGTCGACGATG
TAGGTCACGGTCTCGAAGCCGCGGTGCGGGTGCCAGGGCGTGCCCTTGGGCTCCCCGGGCGCGTACTCCA
CCTCACCCATCTGGTCCATCATGATGAACGGGTCGAGGTGGCGGTAGTTGATCCCGGCGAACGCGCGGCG
CACCGGGAAGCCCTCGCCCTCGAAACCGCTGGGCGCGGTGGTCACGGTGAGCACGGGACGTGCGACGGCG
TCGGCGGGTGCGGATACGCGGGGCAGCGTCAGCGGGTTCTCGACGGTCACGGCGGGCATGTCGACACTAG
TTCTAGCCAGCTTTTGTTCCCTTTAGTGAGGGTTAATTTCGAGCTTGGCGTAATCATGGTCATAGCTGTT
TCCTGTGTGAAATTGTTATCCGCTCACAATTCCACACAACATACGAGCCGGAAGCATAAAGTGTAAAGCC
TGGGGTGCCTAATGAGTGAGCTAACTCACATTAATTGCGTTGCGCTCACTGCCCGCTTTCCAGTCGGGAA
ACCTGTCGTGCCAGCTGCATTAATGAATCGGCCAACGCGCGGGGAGAGGCGGTTTGCGTATTGGGCGCTC
TTCCGCTTCCTCGCTCACTGACTCGCTGCGCTCGGTCGTTCGGCTGCGGCGAGCGGTATCAGCTCACTCA
AAGGCGGTAATACGGTTATCCACAGAATCAGGGGATAACGCAGGAAAGAACATGTGAGCAAAAGGCCAGC
AAAAGGCCAGGAACCGTAAAAAGGCCGCGTTGCTGGCGTTTTTCCATAGGCTCCGCCCCCCTGACGAGCA
TCACAAAAATCGACGCTCAAGTCAGAGGTGGCGAAACCCGACAGGACTATAAAGATACCAGGCGTTTCCC
CCTGGAAGCTCCCTCGTGCGCTCTCCTGTTCCGACCCTGCCGCTTACCGGATACCTGTCCGCCTTTCTCC
CTTCGGGAAGCGTGGCGCTTTCTCATAGCTCACGCTGTAGGTATCTCAGTTCGGTGTAGGTCGTTCGCTC
CAAGCTGGGCTGTGTGCACGAACCCCCCGTTCAGCCCGACCGCTGCGCCTTATCCGGTAACTATCGTCTT
GAGTCCAACCCGGTAAGACACGACTTATCGCCACTGGCAGCAGCCACTGGTAACAGGATTAGCAGAGCGA
GGTATGTAGGCGGTGCTACAGAGTTCTTGAAGTGGTGGCCTAACTACGGCTACACTAGAAGAACAGTATT
TGGTATCTGCGCTCTGCTGAAGCCAGTTACCTTCGGAAAAAGAGTTGGTAGCTCTTGATCCGGCAAACAA
ACCACCGCTGGTAGCGGTGGTTTTTTTGTTTGCAAGCAGCAGATTACGCGCAGAAAAAAAGGATCTCAAG
AAGATCCTTTGATCTTTTCTACGGGGTCTGACGCTCAGTGGAACGAAAACTCACGTTAAGGGATTTTGGT
CATGAGATTATCAAAAAGGATCTTCACCTAGATCCTTTTAAATTAAAAATGAAGTTTTAAATCAATCTAA
AGTATATATGAGTAAACTTGGTCTGACAGTTACCAATGCTTAATCAGTGAGGCACCTATCTCAGCGATCT
GTCTATTTCGTTCATCCATAGTTGCCTGACTCCCCGTCGTGTAGATAACTACGATACGGGAGGGCTTACC
ATCTGGCCCCAGTGCTGCAATGATACCGCGAGACCCACGCTCACCGGCTCCAGATTTATCAGCAATAAAC
CAGCCAGCCGGAAGGGCCGAGCGCAGAAGTGGTCCTGCAACTTTATCCGCCTCCATCCAGTCTATTAATT
GTTGCCGGGAAGCTAGAGTAAGTAGTTCGCCAGTTAATAGTTTGCGCAACGTTGTTGCCATTGCTACAGG
CATCGTGGTGTCACGCTCGTCGTTTGGTATGGCTTCATTCAGCTCCGGTTCCCAACGATCAAGGCGAGTT
ACATGATCCCCCATGTTGTGCAAAAAAGCGGTTAGCTCCTTCGGTCCTCCGATCGTTGTCAGAAGTAAGT
TGGCCGCAGTGTTATCACTCATGGTTATGGCAGCACTGCATAATTCTCTTACTGTCATGCCATCCGTAAG
ATGCTTTTCTGTGACTGGTGAGTACTCAACCAAGTCATTCTGAGAATAGTGTATGCGGCGACCGAGTTGC
TCTTGCCCGGCGTCAATACGGGATAATACCGCGCCACATAGCAGAACTTTAAAAGTGCTCATCATTGGAA
AACGTTCTTCGGGGCGAAAACTCTCAAGGATCTTACCGCTGTTGAGATCCAGTTCGATGTAACCCACTCG
TGCACCCAACTGATCTTCAGCATCTTTTACTTTCACCAGCGTTTCTGGGTGAGCAAAAACAGGAAGGCAA
AATGCCGCAAAAAAGGGAATAAGGGCGACACGGAAATGTTGAATACTCATACTCTTCCTTTTTCAATATT
ATTGAAGCATTTATCAGGGTTATTGTCTCATGAGCGGATACATATTTGAATGTATTTAGAAAAATAAACA
AATAGGGGTTCCGCGCACATTTCCCCGAAAAGTGCCAC
